>Addgene plasmid #78546 | pLentiCas9-GFP | depositor full sequence | sequence record 151115 | pLentiCas9-GFP sequence 13600 bps
GTCGACGGATCGGGAGATCTCCCGATCCCCTATGGTGCACTCTCAGTACAATCTGCTCTGATGCCGCATA
GTTAAGCCAGTATCTGCTCCCTGCTTGTGTGTTGGAGGTCGCTGAGTAGTGCGCGAGCAAAATTTAAGCT
ACAACAAGGCAAGGCTTGACCGACAATTGCATGAAGAATCTGCTTAGGGTTAGGCGTTTTGCGCTGCTTC
GCGATGTACGGGCCAGATATACGCGTTGACATTGATTATTGACTAGTTATTAATAGTAATCAATTACGGG
GTCATTAGTTCATAGCCCATATATGGAGTTCCGCGTTACATAACTTACGGTAAATGGCCCGCCTGGCTGA
CCGCCCAACGACCCCCGCCCATTGACGTCAATAATGACGTATGTTCCCATAGTAACGCCAATAGGGACTT
TCCATTGACGTCAATGGGTGGAGTATTTACGGTAAACTGCCCACTTGGCAGTACATCAAGTGTATCATAT
GCCAAGTACGCCCCCTATTGACGTCAATGACGGTAAATGGCCCGCCTGGCATTATGCCCAGTACATGACC
TTATGGGACTTTCCTACTTGGCAGTACATCTACGTATTAGTCATCGCTATTACCATGGTGATGCGGTTTT
GGCAGTACATCAATGGGCGTGGATAGCGGTTTGACTCACGGGGATTTCCAAGTCTCCACCCCATTGACGT
CAATGGGAGTTTGTTTTGGCACCAAAATCAACGGGACTTTCCAAAATGTCGTAACAACTCCGCCCCATTG
ACGCAAATGGGCGGTAGGCGTGTACGGTGGGAGGTCTATATAAGCAGCGCGTTTTGCCTGTACTGGGTCT
CTCTGGTTAGACCAGATCTGAGCCTGGGAGCTCTCTGGCTAACTAGGGAACCCACTGCTTAAGCCTCAAT
AAAGCTTGCCTTGAGTGCTTCAAGTAGTGTGTGCCCGTCTGTTGTGTGACTCTGGTAACTAGAGATCCCT
CAGACCCTTTTAGTCAGTGTGGAAAATCTCTAGCAGTGGCGCCCGAACAGGGACTTGAAAGCGAAAGGGA
AACCAGAGGAGCTCTCTCGACGCAGGACTCGGCTTGCTGAAGCGCGCACGGCAAGAGGCGAGGGGCGGCG
ACTGGTGAGTACGCCAAAAATTTTGACTAGCGGAGGCTAGAAGGAGAGAGATGGGTGCGAGAGCGTCAGT
ATTAAGCGGGGGAGAATTAGATCGCGATGGGAAAAAATTCGGTTAAGGCCAGGGGGAAAGAAAAAATATA
AATTAAAACATATAGTATGGGCAAGCAGGGAGCTAGAACGATTCGCAGTTAATCCTGGCCTGTTAGAAAC
ATCAGAAGGCTGTAGACAAATACTGGGACAGCTACAACCATCCCTTCAGACAGGATCAGAAGAACTTAGA
TCATTATATAATACAGTAGCAACCCTCTATTGTGTGCATCAAAGGATAGAGATAAAAGACACCAAGGAAG
CTTTAGACAAGATAGAGGAAGAGCAAAACAAAAGTAAGACCACCGCACAGCAAGCGGCCGCTGATCTTCA
GACCTGGAGGAGGAGATATGAGGGACAATTGGAGAAGTGAATTATATAAATATAAAGTAGTAAAAATTGA
ACCATTAGGAGTAGCACCCACCAAGGCAAAGAGAAGAGTGGTGCAGAGAGAAAAAAGAGCAGTGGGAATA
GGAGCTTTGTTCCTTGGGTTCTTGGGAGCAGCAGGAAGCACTATGGGCGCAGCGTCAATGACGCTGACGG
TACAGGCCAGACAATTATTGTCTGGTATAGTGCAGCAGCAGAACAATTTGCTGAGGGCTATTGAGGCGCA
ACAGCATCTGTTGCAACTCACAGTCTGGGGCATCAAGCAGCTCCAGGCAAGAATCCTGGCTGTGGAAAGA
TACCTAAAGGATCAACAGCTCCTGGGGATTTGGGGTTGCTCTGGAAAACTCATTTGCACCACTGCTGTGC
CTTGGAATGCTAGTTGGAGTAATAAATCTCTGGAACAGATTTGGAATCACACGACCTGGATGGAGTGGGA
CAGAGAAATTAACAATTACACAAGCTTAATACACTCCTTAATTGAAGAATCGCAAAACCAGCAAGAAAAG
AATGAACAAGAATTATTGGAATTAGATAAATGGGCAAGTTTGTGGAATTGGTTTAACATAACAAATTGGC
TGTGGTATATAAAATTATTCATAATGATAGTAGGAGGCTTGGTAGGTTTAAGAATAGTTTTTGCTGTACT
TTCTATAGTGAATAGAGTTAGGCAGGGATATTCACCATTATCGTTTCAGACCCACCTCCCAACCCCGAGG
GGACCCGACAGGCCCGAAGGAATAGAAGAAGAAGGTGGAGAGAGAGACAGAGACAGATCCATTCGATTAG
TGAACGGATCGGCACTGCGTGCGCCAATTCTGCAGACAAATGGCAGTATTCATCCACAATTTTAAAAGAA
AAGGGGGGATTGGGGGGTACAGTGCAGGGGAAAGAATAGTAGACATAATAGCAACAGACATACAAACTAA
AGAATTACAAAAACAAATTACAAAAATTCAAAATTTTCGGGTTTATTACAGGGACAGCAGAGATCCAGTT
TGGTTAATTAGCTAGCTAGGTCTTGAAAGGAGTGGGAATTGGCTCCGGTGCCCGTCAGTGGGCAGAGCGC
ACATCGCCCACAGTCCCCGAGAAGTTGGGGGGAGGGGTCGGCAATTGATCCGGTGCCTAGAGAAGGTGGC
GCGGGGTAAACTGGGAAAGTGATGTCGTGTACTGGCTCCGCCTTTTTCCCGAGGGTGGGGGAGAACCGTA
TATAAGTGCAGTAGTCGCCGTGAACGTTCTTTTTCGCAACGGGTTTGCCGCCAGAACACAGGACCGGTTC
TAGAGCGCTGCCACCATGGACAAGAAGTACAGCATCGGCCTGGACATCGGCACCAACTCTGTGGGCTGGG
CCGTGATCACCGACGAGTACAAGGTGCCCAGCAAGAAATTCAAGGTGCTGGGCAACACCGACCGGCACAG
CATCAAGAAGAACCTGATCGGAGCCCTGCTGTTCGACAGCGGCGAAACAGCCGAGGCCACCCGGCTGAAG
AGAACCGCCAGAAGAAGATACACCAGACGGAAGAACCGGATCTGCTATCTGCAAGAGATCTTCAGCAACG
AGATGGCCAAGGTGGACGACAGCTTCTTCCACAGACTGGAAGAGTCCTTCCTGGTGGAAGAGGATAAGAA
GCACGAGCGGCACCCCATCTTCGGCAACATCGTGGACGAGGTGGCCTACCACGAGAAGTACCCCACCATC
TACCACCTGAGAAAGAAACTGGTGGACAGCACCGACAAGGCCGACCTGCGGCTGATCTATCTGGCCCTGG
CCCACATGATCAAGTTCCGGGGCCACTTCCTGATCGAGGGCGACCTGAACCCCGACAACAGCGACGTGGA
CAAGCTGTTCATCCAGCTGGTGCAGACCTACAACCAGCTGTTCGAGGAAAACCCCATCAACGCCAGCGGC
GTGGACGCCAAGGCCATCCTGTCTGCCAGACTGAGCAAGAGCAGACGGCTGGAAAATCTGATCGCCCAGC
TGCCCGGCGAGAAGAAGAATGGCCTGTTCGGAAACCTGATTGCCCTGAGCCTGGGCCTGACCCCCAACTT
CAAGAGCAACTTCGACCTGGCCGAGGATGCCAAACTGCAGCTGAGCAAGGACACCTACGACGACGACCTG
GACAACCTGCTGGCCCAGATCGGCGACCAGTACGCCGACCTGTTTCTGGCCGCCAAGAACCTGTCCGACG
CCATCCTGCTGAGCGACATCCTGAGAGTGAACACCGAGATCACCAAGGCCCCCCTGAGCGCCTCTATGAT
CAAGAGATACGACGAGCACCACCAGGACCTGACCCTGCTGAAAGCTCTCGTGCGGCAGCAGCTGCCTGAG
AAGTACAAAGAGATTTTCTTCGACCAGAGCAAGAACGGCTACGCCGGCTACATTGACGGCGGAGCCAGCC
AGGAAGAGTTCTACAAGTTCATCAAGCCCATCCTGGAAAAGATGGACGGCACCGAGGAACTGCTCGTGAA
GCTGAACAGAGAGGACCTGCTGCGGAAGCAGCGGACCTTCGACAACGGCAGCATCCCCCACCAGATCCAC
CTGGGAGAGCTGCACGCCATTCTGCGGCGGCAGGAAGATTTTTACCCATTCCTGAAGGACAACCGGGAAA
AGATCGAGAAGATCCTGACCTTCCGCATCCCCTACTACGTGGGCCCTCTGGCCAGGGGAAACAGCAGATT
CGCCTGGATGACCAGAAAGAGCGAGGAAACCATCACCCCCTGGAACTTCGAGGAAGTGGTGGACAAGGGC
GCTTCCGCCCAGAGCTTCATCGAGCGGATGACCAACTTCGATAAGAACCTGCCCAACGAGAAGGTGCTGC
CCAAGCACAGCCTGCTGTACGAGTACTTCACCGTGTATAACGAGCTGACCAAAGTGAAATACGTGACCGA
GGGAATGAGAAAGCCCGCCTTCCTGAGCGGCGAGCAGAAAAAGGCCATCGTGGACCTGCTGTTCAAGACC
AACCGGAAAGTGACCGTGAAGCAGCTGAAAGAGGACTACTTCAAGAAAATCGAGTGCTTCGACTCCGTGG
AAATCTCCGGCGTGGAAGATCGGTTCAACGCCTCCCTGGGCACATACCACGATCTGCTGAAAATTATCAA
GGACAAGGACTTCCTGGACAATGAGGAAAACGAGGACATTCTGGAAGATATCGTGCTGACCCTGACACTG
TTTGAGGACAGAGAGATGATCGAGGAACGGCTGAAAACCTATGCCCACCTGTTCGACGACAAAGTGATGA
AGCAGCTGAAGCGGCGGAGATACACCGGCTGGGGCAGGCTGAGCCGGAAGCTGATCAACGGCATCCGGGA
CAAGCAGTCCGGCAAGACAATCCTGGATTTCCTGAAGTCCGACGGCTTCGCCAACAGAAACTTCATGCAG
CTGATCCACGACGACAGCCTGACCTTTAAAGAGGACATCCAGAAAGCCCAGGTGTCCGGCCAGGGCGATA
GCCTGCACGAGCACATTGCCAATCTGGCCGGCAGCCCCGCCATTAAGAAGGGCATCCTGCAGACAGTGAA
GGTGGTGGACGAGCTCGTGAAAGTGATGGGCCGGCACAAGCCCGAGAACATCGTGATCGAAATGGCCAGA
GAGAACCAGACCACCCAGAAGGGACAGAAGAACAGCCGCGAGAGAATGAAGCGGATCGAAGAGGGCATCA
AAGAGCTGGGCAGCCAGATCCTGAAAGAACACCCCGTGGAAAACACCCAGCTGCAGAACGAGAAGCTGTA
CCTGTACTACCTGCAGAATGGGCGGGATATGTACGTGGACCAGGAACTGGACATCAACCGGCTGTCCGAC
TACGATGTGGACCATATCGTGCCTCAGAGCTTTCTGAAGGACGACTCCATCGACAACAAGGTGCTGACCA
GAAGCGACAAGAACCGGGGCAAGAGCGACAACGTGCCCTCCGAAGAGGTCGTGAAGAAGATGAAGAACTA
CTGGCGGCAGCTGCTGAACGCCAAGCTGATTACCCAGAGAAAGTTCGACAATCTGACCAAGGCCGAGAGA
GGCGGCCTGAGCGAACTGGATAAGGCCGGCTTCATCAAGAGACAGCTGGTGGAAACCCGGCAGATCACAA
AGCACGTGGCACAGATCCTGGACTCCCGGATGAACACTAAGTACGACGAGAATGACAAGCTGATCCGGGA
AGTGAAAGTGATCACCCTGAAGTCCAAGCTGGTGTCCGATTTCCGGAAGGATTTCCAGTTTTACAAAGTG
CGCGAGATCAACAACTACCACCACGCCCACGACGCCTACCTGAACGCCGTCGTGGGAACCGCCCTGATCA
AAAAGTACCCTAAGCTGGAAAGCGAGTTCGTGTACGGCGACTACAAGGTGTACGACGTGCGGAAGATGAT
CGCCAAGAGCGAGCAGGAAATCGGCAAGGCTACCGCCAAGTACTTCTTCTACAGCAACATCATGAACTTT
TTCAAGACCGAGATTACCCTGGCCAACGGCGAGATCCGGAAGCGGCCTCTGATCGAGACAAACGGCGAAA
CCGGGGAGATCGTGTGGGATAAGGGCCGGGATTTTGCCACCGTGCGGAAAGTGCTGAGCATGCCCCAAGT
GAATATCGTGAAAAAGACCGAGGTGCAGACAGGCGGCTTCAGCAAAGAGTCTATCCTGCCCAAGAGGAAC
AGCGATAAGCTGATCGCCAGAAAGAAGGACTGGGACCCTAAGAAGTACGGCGGCTTCGACAGCCCCACCG
TGGCCTATTCTGTGCTGGTGGTGGCCAAAGTGGAAAAGGGCAAGTCCAAGAAACTGAAGAGTGTGAAAGA
GCTACTGGGGATCACCATCATGGAAAGAAGCAGCTTCGAGAAGAATCCCATCGACTTTCTGGAAGCCAAG
GGCTACAAAGAAGTGAAAAAGGACCTGATCATCAAGCTGCCTAAGTACTCCCTGTTCGAGCTGGAAAACG
GCCGGAAGAGAATGCTGGCCTCTGCCGGCGAACTGCAGAAGGGAAACGAACTGGCCCTGCCCTCCAAATA
TGTGAACTTCCTGTACCTGGCCAGCCACTATGAGAAGCTGAAGGGCTCCCCCGAGGATAATGAGCAGAAA
CAGCTGTTTGTGGAACAGCACAAGCACTACCTGGACGAGATCATCGAGCAGATCAGCGAGTTCTCCAAGA
GAGTGATCCTGGCCGACGCTAATCTGGACAAAGTGCTGTCCGCCTACAACAAGCACCGGGATAAGCCCAT
CAGAGAGCAGGCCGAGAATATCATCCACCTGTTTACCCTGACCAATCTGGGAGCCCCTGCCGCCTTCAAG
TACTTTGACACCACCATCGACCGGAAGAGGTACACCAGCACCAAAGAGGTGCTGGACGCCACCCTGATCC
ACCAGAGCATCACCGGCCTGTACGAGACACGGATCGACCTGTCTCAGCTGGGAGGCGACAAGCGACCTGC
CGCCACAAAGAAGGCTGGACAGGCTAAGAAGAAGAAAGATTACAAAGACGATGACGATAAGGGATCCATG
GTGAGCAAGGGCGAGGAGCTGTTCACCGGGGTGGTGCCCATCCTGGTCGAGCTGGACGGCGACGTAAACG
GCCACAAGCTCAGCGTGTCCGGCGAGGGCGAGGGCGATGCCACCTACGGCAAGCTGACCCTGAAGTTCAT
CTGCACCACCGGCAAGCTGCCCGTGCCCTGGCCCACCCTCGTGACCACCCTGACCTACGGCGTGCAGTGC
TTCAGCCGCTACCCCGACCACATGAAGCAGCACGACTTCTTCAAGTCCGCCATGCCCGAAGGCTACGTCC
AGGAGCGCACCATCTTCTTCAAGGACGACGGCAACTACAAGACCCGCGCCGAGGTGAAGTTCGAGGGCGA
CACCCTGGTGAACCGCATCGAGCTGAAGGGCATCGACTTCAAGGAGGACGGCAACATCCTGGGGCACAAG
CTGGAGTACAACTACAACAGCCACAACGTCTATATCATGGCCGACAAGCAGAAGAACGGCATCAAGGTGA
ACTTCAAGATCCGCCACAACATCGAGGACGGCAGCGTGCAGCTCGCCGACCACTACCAGCAGAACACCCC
CATCGGCGACGGCCCCGTGCTGCTGCCCGACAACCACTACCTGGGCACCCAGTCCGCCCTGAGCAAAGAC
CCCAACGAGAAGCGCGATCACATGGTCCTGCTGGAGTTCGTGACCGCCGCCGGGATCACTCTCGGCATGG
ACGAGCTGTACAAGCATCATCACCATCACCACGGATCCGGCGCAACAAACTTCTCTCTGCTGAAACAAGC
CGGAGATGTCGAAGAGAATCCTGGACCGATGGCCAAGCCTTTGTCTCAAGAAGAATCCACCCTCATTGAA
AGAGCAACGGCTACAATCAACAGCATCCCCATCTCTGAAGACTACAGCGTCGCCAGCGCAGCTCTCTCTA
GCGACGGCCGCATCTTCACTGGTGTCAATGTATATCATTTTACTGGGGGACCTTGTGCAGAACTCGTGGT
GCTGGGCACTGCTGCTGCTGCGGCAGCTGGCAACCTGACTTGTATCGTCGCGATCGGAAATGAGAACAGG
GGCATCTTGAGCCCCTGCGGACGGTGCCGACAGGTGCTTCTCGATCTGCATCCTGGGATCAAAGCCATAG
TGAAGGACAGTGATGGACAGCCGACGGCAGTTGGGATTCGTGAATTGCTGCCCTCTGGTTATGTGTGGGA
GGGCTAAGAATTCGATATCAAGCTTATCGGTAATCAACCTCTGGATTACAAAATTTGTGAAAGATTGACT
GGTATTCTTAACTATGTTGCTCCTTTTACGCTATGTGGATACGCTGCTTTAATGCCTTTGTATCATGCTA
TTGCTTCCCGTATGGCTTTCATTTTCTCCTCCTTGTATAAATCCTGGTTGCTGTCTCTTTATGAGGAGTT
GTGGCCCGTTGTCAGGCAACGTGGCGTGGTGTGCACTGTGTTTGCTGACGCAACCCCCACTGGTTGGGGC
ATTGCCACCACCTGTCAGCTCCTTTCCGGGACTTTCGCTTTCCCCCTCCCTATTGCCACGGCGGAACTCA
TCGCCGCCTGCCTTGCCCGCTGCTGGACAGGGGCTCGGCTGTTGGGCACTGACAATTCCGTGGTGTTGTC
GGGGAAATCATCGTCCTTTCCTTGGCTGCTCGCCTGTGTTGCCACCTGGATTCTGCGCGGGACGTCCTTC
TGCTACGTCCCTTCGGCCCTCAATCCAGCGGACCTTCCTTCCCGCGGCCTGCTGCCGGCTCTGCGGCCTC
TTCCGCGTCTTCGCCTTCGCCCTCAGACGAGTCGGATCTCCCTTTGGGCCGCCTCCCCGCATCGATACCG
TCGACCTCGAGACCTAGAAAAACATGGAGCAATCACAAGTAGCAATACAGCAGCTACCAATGCTGATTGT
GCCTGGCTAGAAGCACAAGAGGAGGAGGAGGTGGGTTTTCCAGTCACACCTCAGGTACCTTTAAGACCAA
TGACTTACAAGGCAGCTGTAGATCTTAGCCACTTTTTAAAAGAAAAGGGGGGACTGGAAGGGCTAATTCA
CTCCCAACGAAGACAAGATATCCTTGATCTGTGGATCTACCACACACAAGGCTACTTCCCTGATTGGCAG
AACTACACACCAGGGCCAGGGATCAGATATCCACTGACCTTTGGATGGTGCTACAAGCTAGTACCAGTTG
AGCAAGAGAAGGTAGAAGAAGCCAATGAAGGAGAGAACACCCGCTTGTTACACCCTGTGAGCCTGCATGG
GATGGATGACCCGGAGAGAGAAGTATTAGAGTGGAGGTTTGACAGCCGCCTAGCATTTCATCACATGGCC
CGAGAGCTGCATCCGGACTGTACTGGGTCTCTCTGGTTAGACCAGATCTGAGCCTGGGAGCTCTCTGGCT
AACTAGGGAACCCACTGCTTAAGCCTCAATAAAGCTTGCCTTGAGTGCTTCAAGTAGTGTGTGCCCGTCT
GTTGTGTGACTCTGGTAACTAGAGATCCCTCAGACCCTTTTAGTCAGTGTGGAAAATCTCTAGCAGGGCC
CGTTTAAACCCGCTGATCAGCCTCGACTGTGCCTTCTAGTTGCCAGCCATCTGTTGTTTGCCCCTCCCCC
GTGCCTTCCTTGACCCTGGAAGGTGCCACTCCCACTGTCCTTTCCTAATAAAATGAGGAAATTGCATCGC
ATTGTCTGAGTAGGTGTCATTCTATTCTGGGGGGTGGGGTGGGGCAGGACAGCAAGGGGGAGGATTGGGA
AGACAATAGCAGGCATGCTGGGGATGCGGTGGGCTCTATGGCTTCTGAGGCGGAAAGAACCAGCTGGGGC
TCTAGGGGGTATCCCC
[124 nt withheld, positions 9887-10010]
C
[91 nt withheld, positions 10012-10102]
A
[49 nt withheld, positions 10104-10152]
CCTTTGACGTTGGAGTCCACGTTCTTT
[37 nt withheld, positions 10180-10216]
ACCCTATCTCGGTCTATTCTTTTGATTTATAAGGGATTTTGCCGATTTCGGCCTATTGGTTAAAAAATGA
GCTGATTTAACAAAAATTTAACGCGAATTAATTCTGTGGAATGTGTGTCAGTTAGGGTGTGGAAAGTCCC
CAGGCTCCCCAGCAGGCAGAAGTATGCAAAGCATGCATCTCAATTAGTCAGCAACCAGGTGTGGAAAGTC
CCCAGGCTCCCCAGCAGGCAGAAGTATGCAAAGCATGCATCTCAATTAGTCAGCAACCATAGTCCCGCCC
CTAACTCCGCCCATCCCGCCCCTAACTCCGCCCAGTTCCGCCCATTCTCCGCCCCATGGCTGACTAATTT
TTTTTATTTATGCAGAGGCCGAGGCCGCCTCTGCCTCTGAGCTATTCCAGAAGTAGTGAGGAGGCTTTTT
TGGAGGCCTAGGCTTTTGCAAAAAGCTCCCGGGAGCTTGTATATCCATTTTCGGATCTGATCAGCACGTG
TTGACAATTAATCATCGGCATAGTATATCGGCATAGTATAATACGACAAGGTGAGGAACTAAACCATGGC
CAAGTTGACCAGTGCCGTTCCGGTGCTCACCGCGCGCGACGTCGCCGGAGCGGTCGAGTTCTGGACCGAC
CGGCTCGGGTTCTCCCGGGACTTCGTGGAGGACGACTTCGCCGGTGTGGTCCGGGACGACGTGACCCTGT
TCATCAGCGCGGTCCAGGACCAGGTGGTGCCGGACAACACCCTGGCCTGGGTGTGGGTGCGCGGCCTGGA
CGAGCTGTACGCCGAGTGGTCGGAGGTCGTGTCCACGAACTTCCGGGACGCCTCCGGGCCGGCCATGACC
GAGATCGGCGAGCAGCCGTGGGGGCGGGAGTTCGCCCTGCGCGACCCGGCCGGCAACTGCGTGCACTTCG
TGGCCGAGGAGCAGGACTGACACGTGCTACGAGATTTCGATTCCACCGCCGCCTTCTATGAAAGGTTGGG
CTTCGGAATCGTTTTCCGGGACGCCGGCTGGATGATCCTCCAGCGCGGGGATCTCATGCTGGAGTTCTTC
GCCCACCCCAACTTGTTTATTGCAGCTTATAATGGTTACAAATAAAGCAATAGCATCACAAATTTCACAA
ATAAAGCATTTTTTTCACTGCATTCTAGTTGTGGTTTGTCCAAACTCATCAATGTATCTTATCATGTCTG
TATACCGTCGACCTCTAGCTAGAGCTTGGCGTAATCATGGTCATAGCTGTTTCCTGTGTGAAATTGTTAT
CCGCTCACAATTCCACACAACATACGAGCCGGAAGCATAAAGTGTAAAGCCTGGGGTGCCTAATGAGTGA
GCTAACTCACATTAATTGCGTTGCGCTCACTGCCCGCTTTCCAGTCGGGAAACCTGTCGTGCCAGCTGCA
TTAATGAATCGGCCAACGCGCGGGGAGAGGCGGTTTGCGTATTGGGCGCTCTTCCGCTTCCTCGCTCACT
GACTCGCTGCGCTCGGTCGTTCGGCTGCGGCGAGCGGTATCAGCTCACTCAAAGGCGGTAATACGGTTAT
CCACAGAATCAGGGGATAACGCAGGAAAGAACATGTGAGCAAAAGGCCAGCAAAAGGCCAGGAACCGTAA
AAAGGCCGCGTTGCTGGCGTTTTTCCATAGGCTCCGCCCCCCTGACGAGCATCACAAAAATCGACGCTCA
AGTCAGAGGTGGCGAAACCCGACAGGACTATAAAGATACCAGGCGTTTCCCCCTGGAAGCTCCCTCGTGC
GCTCTCCTGTTCCGACCCTGCCGCTTACCGGATACCTGTCCGCCTTTCTCCCTTCGGGAAGCGTGGCGCT
TTCTCATAGCTCACGCTGTAGGTATCTCAGTTCGGTGTAGGTCGTTCGCTCCAAGCTGGGCTGTGTGCAC
GAACCCCCCGTTCAGCCCGACCGCTGCGCCTTATCCGGTAACTATCGTCTTGAGTCCAACCCGGTAAGAC
ACGACTTATCGCCACTGGCAGCAGCCACTGGTAACAGGATTAGCAGAGCGAGGTATGTAGGCGGTGCTAC
AGAGTTCTTGAAGTGGTGGCCTAACTACGGCTACACTAGAAGAACAGTATTTGGTATCTGCGCTCTGCTG
AAGCCAGTTACCTTCGGAAAAAGAGTTGGTAGCTCTTGATCCGGCAAACAAACCACCGCTGGTAGCGGTG
GTTTTTTTGTTTGCAAGCAGCAGATTACGCGCAGAAAAAAAGGATCTCAAGAAGATCCTTTGATCTTTTC
TACGGGGTCTGACGCTCAGTGGAACGAAAACTCACGTTAAGGGATTTTGGTCATGAGATTATCAAAAAGG
ATCTTCACCTAGATCCTTTTAAATTAAAAATGAAGTTTTAAATCAATCTAAAGTATATATGAGTAAACTT
GGTCTGACAGTTACCAATGCTTAATCAGTGAGGCACCTATCTCAGCGATCTGTCTATTTCGTTCATCCAT
AGTTGCCTGACTCCCCGTCGTGTAGATAACTACGATACGGGAGGGCTTACCATCTGGCCCCAGTGCTGCA
ATGATACCGCGAGACCCACGCTCACCGGCTCCAGATTTATCAGCAATAAACCAGCCAGCCGGAAGGGCCG
AGCGCAGAAGTGGTCCTGCAACTTTATCCGCCTCCATCCAGTCTATTAATTGTTGCCGGGAAGCTAGAGT
AAGTAGTTCGCCAGTTAATAGTTTGCGCAACGTTGTTGCCATTGCTACAGGCATCGTGGTGTCACGCTCG
TCGTTTGGTATGGCTTCATTCAGCTCCGGTTCCCAACGATCAAGGCGAGTTACATGATCCCCCATGTTGT
GCAAAAAAGCGGTTAGCTCCTTCGGTCCTCCGATCGTTGTCAGAAGTAAGTTGGCCGCAGTGTTATCACT
CATGGTTATGGCAGCACTGCATAATTCTCTTACTGTCATGCCATCCGTAAGATGCTTTTCTGTGACTGGT
GAGTACTCAACCAAGTCATTCTGAGAATAGTGTATGCGGCGACCGAGTTGCTCTTGCCCGGCGTCAATAC
GGGATAATACCGCGCCACATAGCAGAACTTTAAAAGTGCTCATCATTGGAAAACGTTCTTCGGGGCGAAA
ACTCTCAAGGATCTTACCGCTGTTGAGATCCAGTTCGATGTAACCCACTCGTGCACCCAACTGATCTTCA
GCATCTTTTACTTTCACCAGCGTTTCTGGGTGAGCAAAAACAGGAAGGCAAAATGCCGCAAAAAAGGGAA
TAAGGGCGACACGGAAATGTTGAATACTCATACTCTTCCTTTTTCAATATTATTGAAGCATTTATCAGGG
TTATTGTCTCATGAGCGGATACATATTTGAATGTATTTAGAAAAATAAACAAATAGGGGTTCCGCGCACA
TTTCCCCGAAAAGTGCCACCTGAC
Features (pLannotate 1.2.2; 34 found; start..end, strand, type, name):
     31..83      -  misc_feature   bom (fragment): basis of mobility region from pBR322
    238..617     +  enhancer       CMV enhancer: human cytomegalovirus immediate early enhancer
    618..817     +  promoter       CMV promoter: human cytomegalovirus (CMV) immediate early promoter
    835..1015    +  LTR            5' LTR (truncated): truncated 5' long terminal repeat (LTR) from HIV-1
   1062..1187    +  misc_feature   HIV-1 Ψ: packaging signal of human immunodeficiency virus type 1
   1171..1534    +  CDS            HIV-1 gag (fragment): gag protein from human immunodeficiency virus 1; gag
   1680..1913    +  misc_feature   RRE: The Rev response element (RRE) of HIV-1 allows for Rev-dependent mRNA export from the nucleus to the cytoplasm.
   2290..2390    +  CDS            Rev (fragment): human immunodeficiency virus 1 (HIV-1) Rev protein; rev; enhances nuclear export of unspliced and incompletely spliced viral mRNAs
   2440..2557    +  misc_feature   cPPT/CTS: central polypurine tract and central termination sequence of HIV-1
   2606..2624    +  CDS            small t antigen (fragment): SV40 (simian virus 40) small t antigen
   2650..2861    +  promoter       EF-1α core promoter: core promoter for human elongation factor EF-1α
   2886..4604    +  CDS            Cas9(N): N-terminal portion of Streptococcus pyogenes Cas9 (Zetsche et al., 2015)
   4491..6989    +  CDS            Cas9(C): C-terminal portion of Streptococcus pyogenes Cas9 (Zetsche et al., 2015)
   7068..7784    +  CDS            EGFP: the original enhanced GFP (Yang et al., 1996) mammalian codon-optimized
   7869..8267    +  CDS            BSD: blasticidin S deaminase; Aspergillus terreus BSD; confers resistance to blasticidin
   8268..8289    +  misc_feature   MCS (fragment): pBluescript multiple cloning site
   8292..8880    +  misc_feature   WPRE: woodchuck hepatitis virus posttranscriptional regulatory element
   8817..9398    +  CDS            nef (fragment): NEF_HV1H2 - Experimental evidence at protein level: Swiss-Prot protein existence level 1. Extracellular Nef protein targets CD4(+) T-lymphocytes for apoptosis by interacting with CXCR4 surface receptors. From Human immunodeficiency virus type 1 group M subtype B (isolate HXB2) (HIV-1).
   9405..9585    +  LTR            5' LTR (truncated): truncated 5' long terminal repeat (LTR) from HIV-1
   9617..9841    +  polyA_signal   bGH poly(A) signal: bovine growth hormone polyadenylation signal
   9845..9866    +  promoter       SV40 promoter (fragment): SV40 enhancer and early promoter
   9887..10315   +  rep_origin     f1 ori (sequence partly withheld): f1 bacteriophage origin of replication; arrow indicates direction of (+) strand synthesis
  10329..10658   +  promoter       SV40 promoter: SV40 enhancer and early promoter
  10706..10753   +  promoter       EM7 promoter: synthetic bacterial promoter&nbsp
  10772..11146   +  CDS            BleoR: antibiotic-binding protein; Sh ble from Streptoalloteichus hindustanus; confers resistance to bleomycin, phleomycin, and Zeocin™
  11156..11281   +  CDS            ble (fragment): BLE_KLEPN - Experimental evidence at protein level: Swiss-Prot protein existence level 1. Binding protein with a strong affinity to the bleomycin family of antibiotics. Binds to CL990; an antimitotic-antibiotic compound. From Klebsiella pneumoniae.
  11276..11397   +  polyA_signal   SV40 poly(A) signal: SV40 polyadenylation signal
  11468..11490   -  protein_bind   lac operator (fragment): The lac repressor binds to the lac operator to inhibit transcription in E. coli. This inhibition can be relieved by adding lactose or isopropyl-β-D-thiogalactopyranoside (IPTG). lac repressor encoded by lacI
  11494..11524   -  promoter       lac promoter: promoter for the E. coli lac operon
  11539..11560   -  protein_bind   CAP binding site: CAP binding activates transcription in the presence of cAMP. E. coli catabolite activator protein
  11573..11665   -  CDS            lacI (fragment): lac repressor; lacI; The lac repressor binds to the lac operator to inhibit transcription in E. coli. This inhibition can be relieved by adding lactose or isopropyl-β-D-thiogalactopyranoside (IPTG).
  11848..12436   -  rep_origin     ori: high-copy-number ColE1/pMB1/pBR322/pUC origin of replication
  12607..13467   -  CDS            AmpR: β-lactamase; bla; confers resistance to ampicillin, carbenicillin, and related antibiotics
  13468..13572   -  promoter       AmpR promoter: bla
