>Addgene plasmid #78546 | pLentiCas9-GFP | addgene full sequence | sequence record 457334 | Addgene NGS Result
TAGCTAGCTAATTAACCAAACTGGATCTCTGCTGTCCCTGTAATAAACCCGAAAATTTTGAATTTTTGTA
ATTTGTTTTTGTAATTCTTTAGTTTGTATGTCTGTTGCTATTATGTCTACTATTCTTTCCCCTGCACTGT
ACCCCCCAATCCCCCCTTTTCTTTTAAAATTGTGGATGAATACTGCCATTTGTCTGCAGAATTGGCGCAC
GCAGTGCCGATCCGTTCACTAATCGAATGGATCTGTCTCTGTCTCTCTCTCCACCTTCTTCTTCTATTCC
TTCGGGCCTGTCGGGTCCCCTCGGGGTTGGGAGGTGGGTCTGAAACGATAATGGTGAATATCCCTGCCTA
ACTCTATTCACTATAGAAAGTACAGCAAAAACTATTCTTAAACCTACCAAGCCTCCTACTATCATTATGA
ATAATTTTATATACCACAGCCAATTTGTTATGTTAAACCAATTCCACAAACTTGCCCATTTATCTAATTC
CAATAATTCTTGTTCATTCTTTTCTTGCTGGTTTTGCGATTCTTCAATTAAGGAGTGTATTAAGCTTGTG
TAATTGTTAATTTCTCTGTCCCACTCCATCCAGGTCGTGTGATTCCAAATCTGTTCCAGAGATTTATTAC
TCCAACTAGCATTCCAAGGCACAGCAGTGGTGCAAATGAGTTTTCCAGAGCAACCCCAAATCCCCAGGAG
CTGTTGATCCTTTAGGTATCTTTCCACAGCCAGGATTCTTGCCTGGAGCTGCTTGATGCCCCAGACTGTG
AGTTGCAACAGATGCTGTTGCGCCTCAATAGCCCTCAGCAAATTGTTCTGCTGCTGCACTATACCAGACA
ATAATTGTCTGGCCTGTACCGTCAGCGTCATTGACGCTGCGCCCATAGTGCTTCCTGCTGCTCCCAAGAA
CCCAAGGAACAAAGCTCCTATTCCCACTGCTCTTTTTTCTCTCTGCACCACTCTTCTCTTTGCCTTGGTG
GGTGCTACTCCTAATGGTTCAATTTTTACTACTTTATATTTATATAATTCACTTCTCCAATTGTCCCTCA
TATCTCCTCCTCCAGGTCTGAAGATCAGCGGCCGCTTGCTGTGCGGTGGTCTTACTTTTGTTTTGCTCTT
CCTCTATCTTGTCTAAAGCTTCCTTGGTGTCTTTTATCTCTATCCTTTGATGCACACAATAGAGGGTTGC
TACTGTATTATATAATGATCTAAGTTCTTCTGATCCTGTCTGAAGGGATGGTTGTAGCTGTCCCAGTATT
TGTCTACAGCCTTCTGATGTTTCTAACAGGCCAGGATTAACTGCGAATCGTTCTAGCTCCCTGCTTGCCC
ATACTATATGTTTTAATTTATATTTTTTCTTTCCCCCTGGCCTTAACCGAATTTTTTCCCATCGCGATCT
AATTCTCCCCCGCTTAATACTGACGCTCTCGCACCCATCTCTCTCCTTCTAGCCTCCGCTAGTCAAAATT
TTTGGCGTACTCACCAGTCGCCGCCCCTCGCCTCTTGCCGTGCGCGCTTCAGCAAGCCGAGTCCTGCGTC
GAGAGAGCTCCTCTGGTTTCCCTTTCGCTTTCAAGTCCCTGTTCGGGCGCCACTGCTAGAGATTTTCCAC
ACTGACTAAAAGGGTCTGAGGGATCTCTAGTTACCAGAGTCACACAACAGACGGGCACACACTACTTGAA
GCACTCAAGGCAAGCTTTATTGAGGCTTAAGCAGTGGGTTCCCTAGTTAGCCAGAGAGCTCCCAGGCTCA
GATCTGGTCTAACCAGAGAGACCCAGTACAGGCAAAACGCGCTGCTTATATAGACCTCCCACCGTACACG
CCTACCGCCCATTTGCGTCAATGGGGCGGAGTTGTTACGACATTTTGGAAAGTCCCGTTGATTTTGGTGC
CAAAACAAACTCCCATTGACGTCAATGGGGTGGAGACTTGGAAATCCCCGTGAGTCAAACCGCTATCCAC
GCCCATTGATGTACTGCCAAAACCGCATCACCATGGTAATAGCGATGACTAATACGTAGATGTACTGCCA
AGTAGGAAAGTCCCATAAGGTCATGTACTGGGCATAATGCCAGGCGGGCCATTTACCGTCATTGACGTCA
ATAGGGGGCGTACTTGGCATATGATACACTTGATGTACTGCCAAGTGGGCAGTTTACCGTAAATACTCCA
CCCATTGACGTCAATGGAAAGTCCCTATTGGCGTTACTATGGGAACATACGTCATTATTGACGTCAATGG
GCGGGGGTCGTTGGGCGGTCAGCCAGGCGGGCCATTTACCGTAAGTTATGTAACGCGGAACTCCATATAT
GGGCTATGAACTAATGACCCCGTAATTGATTACTATTAATAACTAGTCAATAATCAATGTCAACGCGTAT
ATCTGGCCCGTACATCGCGAAGCAGCGCAAAACGCCTAACCCTAAGCAGATTCTTCATGCAATTGTCGGT
CAAGCCTTGCCTTGTTGTAGCTTAAATTTTGCTCGCGCACTACTCAGCGACCTCCAACACACAAGCAGGG
AGCAGATACTGGCTTAACTATGCGGCATCAGAGCAGATTGTACTGAGAGTGCACCATAGGGGATCGGGAG
ATCTCCCGATCCGTCGACGTCAGGTGGCACTTTTCGGGGAAATGTGCGCGGAACCCCTATTTGTTTATTT
TTCTAAATACATTCAAATATGTATCCGCTCATGAGACAATAACCCTGATAAATGCTTCAATAATATTGAA
AAAGGAAGAGTATGAGTATTCAACATTTCCGTGTCGCCCTTATTCCCTTTTTTGCGGCATTTTGCCTTCC
TGTTTTTGCTCACCCAGAAACGCTGGTGAAAGTAAAAGATGCTGAAGATCAGTTGGGTGCACGAGTGGGT
TACATCGAACTGGATCTCAACAGCGGTAAGATCCTTGAGAGTTTTCGCCCCGAAGAACGTTTTCCAATGA
TGAGCACTTTTAAAGTTCTGCTATGTGGCGCGGTATTATCCCGTATTGACGCCGGGCAAGAGCAACTCGG
TCGCCGCATACACTATTCTCAGAATGACTTGGTTGAGTACTCACCAGTCACAGAAAAGCATCTTACGGAT
GGCATGACAGTAAGAGAATTATGCAGTGCTGCCATAACCATGAGTGATAACACTGCGGCCAACTTACTTC
TGACAACGATCGGAGGACCGAAGGAGCTAACCGCTTTTTTGCACAACATGGGGGATCATGTAACTCGCCT
TGATCGTTGGGAACCGGAGCTGAATGAAGCCATACCAAACGACGAGCGTGACACCACGATGCCTGTAGCA
ATGGCAACAACGTTGCGCAAACTATTAACTGGCGAACTACTTACTCTAGCTTCCCGGCAACAATTAATAG
ACTGGATGGAGGCGGATAAAGTTGCAGGACCACTTCTGCGCTCGGCCCTTCCGGCTGGCTGGTTTATTGC
TGATAAATCTGGAGCCGGTGAGCGTGGGTCTCGCGGTATCATTGCAGCACTGGGGCCAGATGGTAAGCCC
TCCCGTATCGTAGTTATCTACACGACGGGGAGTCAGGCAACTATGGATGAACGAAATAGACAGATCGCTG
AGATAGGTGCCTCACTGATTAAGCATTGGTAACTGTCAGACCAAGTTTACTCATATATACTTTAGATTGA
TTTAAAACTTCATTTTTAATTTAAAAGGATCTAGGTGAAGATCCTTTTTGATAATCTCATGACCAAAATC
CCTTAACGTGAGTTTTCGTTCCACTGAGCGTCAGACCCCGTAGAAAAGATCAAAGGATCTTCTTGAGATC
CTTTTTTTCTGCGCGTAATCTGCTGCTTGCAAACAAAAAAACCACCGCTACCAGCGGTGGTTTGTTTGCC
GGATCAAGAGCTACCAACTCTTTTTCCGAAGGTAACTGGCTTCAGCAGAGCGCAGATACCAAATACTGTT
CTTCTAGTGTAGCCGTAGTTAGGCCACCACTTCAAGAACTCTGTAGCACCGCCTACATACCTCGCTCTGC
TAATCCTGTTACCAGTGGCTGCTGCCAGTGGCGATAAGTCGTGTCTTACCGGGTTGGACTCAAGACGATA
GTTACCGGATAAGGCGCAGCGGTCGGGCTGAACGGGGGGTTCGTGCACACAGCCCAGCTTGGAGCGAACG
ACCTACACCGAACTGAGATACCTACAGCGTGAGCTATGAGAAAGCGCCACGCTTCCCGAAGGGAGAAAGG
CGGACAGGTATCCGGTAAGCGGCAGGGTCGGAACAGGAGAGCGCACGAGGGAGCTTCCAGGGGGAAACGC
CTGGTATCTTTATAGTCCTGTCGGGTTTCGCCACCTCTGACTTGAGCGTCGATTTTTGTGATGCTCGTCA
GGGGGGCGGAGCCTATGGAAAAACGCCAGCAACGCGGCCTTTTTACGGTTCCTGGCCTTTTGCTGGCCTT
TTGCTCACATGTTCTTTCCTGCGTTATCCCCTGATTCTGTGGATAACCGTATTACCGCCTTTGAGTGAGC
TGATACCGCTCGCCGCAGCCGAACGACCGAGCGCAGCGAGTCAGTGAGCGAGGAAGCGGAAGAGCGCCCA
ATACGCAAACCGCCTCTCCCCGCGCGTTGGCCGATTCATTAATGCAGCTGGCACGACAGGTTTCCCGACT
GGAAAGCGGGCAGTGAGCGCAACGCAATTAATGTGAGTTAGCTCACTCATTAGGCACCCCAGGCTTTACA
CTTTATGCTTCCGGCTCGTATGTTGTGTGGAATTGTGAGCGGATAACAATTTCACACAGGAAACAGCTAT
GACCATGATTACGCCAAGCTCTAGCTAGAGGTCGACGGTATACAGACATGATAAGATACATTGATGAGTT
TGGACAAACCACAACTAGAATGCAGTGAAAAAAATGCTTTATTTGTGAAATTTGTGATGCTATTGCTTTA
TTTGTAACCATTATAAGCTGCAATAAACAAGTTGGGGTGGGCGAAGAACTCCAGCATGAGATCCCCGCGC
TGGAGGATCATCCAGCCGGCGTCCCGGAAAACGATTCCGAAGCCCAACCTTTCATAGAAGGCGGCGGTGG
AATCGAAATCTCGTAGCACGTGTCAGTCCTGCTCCTCGGCCACGAAGTGCACGCAGTTGCCGGCCGGGTC
GCGCAGGGCGAACTCCCGCCCCCACGGCTGCTCGCCGATCTCGGTCATGGCCGGCCCGGAGGCGTCCCGG
AAGTTCGTGGACACGACCTCCGACCACTCGGCGTACAGCTCGTCCAGGCCGCGCACCCACACCCAGGCCA
GGGTGTTGTCCGGCACCACCTGGTCCTGGACCGCGCTGATGAACAGGGTCACGTCGTCCCGGACCACACC
GGCGAAGTCGTCCTCCACGAAGTCCCGGGAGAACCCGAGCCGGTCGGTCCAGAACTCGACCGCTCCGGCG
ACGTCGCGCGCGGTGAGCACCGGAACGGCACTGGTCAACTTGGCCATGGTTTAGTTCCTCACCTTGTCGT
ATTATACTATGCCGATATACTATGCCGATGATTAATTGTCAACACGTGCTGATCAGATCCGAAAATGGAT
ATACAAGCTCCCGGGAGCTTTTTGCAAAAGCCTAGGCCTCCAAAAAAGCCTCCTCACTACTTCTGGAATA
GCTCAGAGGCAGAGGCGGCCTCGGCCTCTGCATAAATAAAAAAAATTAGTCAGCCATGGGGCGGAGAATG
GGCGGAACTGGGCGGAGTTAGGGGCGGGACTATGGTTGCTGACTAATTGAGATGCATGCTTTGCATACTT
CTGCCTGCTGGGGAGCCTGGGGACTTTCCACACCTGGTTGCTGACTAATTGAGATGCATGCTTTGCATAC
TTCTGCCTGCTGGGGAGCCTGGGGACTTTCCACACCCTAACTGACACACATTCCACAGAATTAATTCGCG
TTAAATTTTTGTTAAATCAGCTCATTTTTTAACCAATAGGCCGAAATCGGCAAAATCCCTTATAAATCAA
AAGAATAGACCGAGATAGGGT
[37 nt withheld, positions 5972-6008]
AAAGAACGTGGACTCCAACGTCAAAGG
[49 nt withheld, positions 6036-6084]
T
[91 nt withheld, positions 6086-6176]
G
[124 nt withheld, positions 6178-6301]
GGGGATACCCCCTAGAGCCCCAGCTGGTTCTTTCCGCCTCAGAAGCCATAGAGCCCACCGCATCCCCAGC
ATGCCTGCTATTGTCTTCCCAATCCTCCCCCTTGCTGTCCTGCCCCACCCCACCCCCCAGAATAGAATGA
CACCTACTCAGACAATGCGATGCAATTTCCTCATTTTATTAGGAAAGGACAGTGGGAGTGGCACCTTCCA
GGGTCAAGGAAGGCACGGGGGAGGGGCAAACAACAGATGGCTGGCAACTAGAAGGCACAGTCGAGGCTGA
TCAGCGGGTTTAAACGGGCCCTGCTAGAGATTTTCCACACTGACTAAAAGGGTCTGAGGGATCTCTAGTT
ACCAGAGTCACACAACAGACGGGCACACACTACTTGAAGCACTCAAGGCAAGCTTTATTGAGGCTTAAGC
AGTGGGTTCCCTAGTTAGCCAGAGAGCTCCCAGGCTCAGATCTGGTCTAACCAGAGAGACCCAGTACAGT
CCGGATGCAGCTCTCGGGCCATGTGATGAAATGCTAGGCGGCTGTCAAACCTCCACTCTAATACTTCTCT
CTCCGGGTCATCCATCCCATGCAGGCTCACAGGGTGTAACAAGCGGGTGTTCTCTCCTTCATTGGCTTCT
TCTACCTTCTCTTGCTCAACTGGTACTAGCTTGTAGCACCATCCAAAGGTCAGTGGATATCTGATCCCTG
GCCCTGGTGTGTAGTTCTGCCAATCAGGGAAGTAGCCTTGTGTGTGGTAGATCCACAGATCAAGGATATC
TTGTCTTCGTTGGGAGTGAATTAGCCCTTCCAGTCCCCCCTTTTCTTTTAAAAAGTGGCTAAGATCTACA
GCTGCCTTGTAAGTCATTGGTCTTAAAGGTACCTGAGGTGTGACTGGAAAACCCACCTCCTCCTCCTCTT
GTGCTTCTAGCCAGGCACAATCAGCATTGGTAGCTGCTGTATTGCTACTTGTGATTGCTCCATGTTTTTC
TAGGTCTCGAGGTCGACGGTATCGATGCGGGGAGGCGGCCCAAAGGGAGATCCGACTCGTCTGAGGGCGA
AGGCGAAGACGCGGAAGAGGCCGCAGAGCCGGCAGCAGGCCGCGGGAAGGAAGGTCCGCTGGATTGAGGG
CCGAAGGGACGTAGCAGAAGGACGTCCCGCGCAGAATCCAGGTGGCAACACAGGCGAGCAGCCAAGGAAA
GGACGATGATTTCCCCGACAACACCACGGAATTGTCAGTGCCCAACAGCCGAGCCCCTGTCCAGCAGCGG
GCAAGGCAGGCGGCGATGAGTTCCGCCGTGGCAATAGGGAGGGGGAAAGCGAAAGTCCCGGAAAGGAGCT
GACAGGTGGTGGCAATGCCCCAACCAGTGGGGGTTGCGTCAGCAAACACAGTGCACACCACGCCACGTTG
CCTGACAACGGGCCACAACTCCTCATAAAGAGACAGCAACCAGGATTTATACAAGGAGGAGAAAATGAAA
GCCATACGGGAAGCAATAGCATGATACAAAGGCATTAAAGCAGCGTATCCACATAGCGTAAAAGGAGCAA
CATAGTTAAGAATACCAGTCAATCTTTCACAAATTTTGTAATCCAGAGGTTGATTACCGATAAGCTTGAT
ATCGAATTCTTAGCCCTCCCACACATAACCAGAGGGCAGCAATTCACGAATCCCAACTGCCGTCGGCTGT
CCATCACTGTCCTTCACTATGGCTTTGATCCCAGGATGCAGATCGAGAAGCACCTGTCGGCACCGTCCGC
AGGGGCTCAAGATGCCCCTGTTCTCATTTCCGATCGCGACGATACAAGTCAGGTTGCCAGCTGCCGCAGC
AGCAGCAGTGCCCAGCACCACGAGTTCTGCACAAGGTCCCCCAGTAAAATGATATACATTGACACCAGTG
AAGATGCGGCCGTCGCTAGAGAGAGCTGCGCTGGCGACGCTGTAGTCTTCAGAGATGGGGATGCTGTTGA
TTGTAGCCGTTGCTCTTTCAATGAGGGTGGATTCTTCTTGAGACAAAGGCTTGGCCATCGGTCCAGGATT
CTCTTCGACATCTCCGGCTTGTTTCAGCAGAGAGAAGTTTGTTGCGCCGGATCCGTGGTGATGGTGATGA
TGCTTGTACAGCTCGTCCATGCCGAGAGTGATCCCGGCGGCGGTCACGAACTCCAGCAGGACCATGTGAT
CGCGCTTCTCGTTGGGGTCTTTGCTCAGGGCGGACTGGGTGCTCAGGTAGTGGTTGTCGGGCAGCAGCAC
GGGGCCGTCGCCGATGGGGGTGTTCTGCTGGTAGTGGTCGGCGAGCTGCACGCTGCCGTCCTCGATGTTG
TGGCGGATCTTGAAGTTCACCTTGATGCCGTTCTTCTGCTTGTCGGCCATGATATAGACGTTGTGGCTGT
TGTAGTTGTACTCCAGCTTGTGCCCCAGGATGTTGCCGTCCTCCTTGAAGTCGATGCCCTTCAGCTCGAT
GCGGTTCACCAGGGTGTCGCCCTCGAACTTCACCTCGGCGCGGGTCTTGTAGTTGCCGTCGTCCTTGAAG
AAGATGGTGCGCTCCTGGACGTAGCCTTCGGGCATGGCGGACTTGAAGAAGTCGTGCTGCTTCATGTGGT
CGGGGTAGCGGCTGAAGCACTGCACGCCGTAGGTCAGGGTGGTCACGAGGGTGGGCCAGGGCACGGGCAG
CTTGCCGGTGGTGCAGATGAACTTCAGGGTCAGCTTGCCGTAGGTGGCATCGCCCTCGCCCTCGCCGGAC
ACGCTGAGCTTGTGGCCGTTTACGTCGCCGTCCAGCTCGACCAGGATGGGCACCACCCCGGTGAACAGCT
CCTCGCCCTTGCTCACCATGGATCCCTTATCGTCATCGTCTTTGTAATCTTTCTTCTTCTTAGCCTGTCC
AGCCTTCTTTGTGGCGGCAGGTCGCTTGTCGCCTCCCAGCTGAGACAGGTCGATCCGTGTCTCGTACAGG
CCGGTGATGCTCTGGTGGATCAGGGTGGCGTCCAGCACCTCTTTGGTGCTGGTGTACCTCTTCCGGTCGA
TGGTGGTGTCAAAGTACTTGAAGGCGGCAGGGGCTCCCAGATTGGTCAGGGTAAACAGGTGGATGATATT
CTCGGCCTGCTCTCTGATGGGCTTATCCCGGTGCTTGTTGTAGGCGGACAGCACTTTGTCCAGATTAGCG
TCGGCCAGGATCACTCTCTTGGAGAACTCGCTGATCTGCTCGATGATCTCGTCCAGGTAGTGCTTGTGCT
GTTCCACAAACAGCTGTTTCTGCTCATTATCCTCGGGGGAGCCCTTCAGCTTCTCATAGTGGCTGGCCAG
GTACAGGAAGTTCACATATTTGGAGGGCAGGGCCAGTTCGTTTCCCTTCTGCAGTTCGCCGGCAGAGGCC
AGCATTCTCTTCCGGCCGTTTTCCAGCTCGAACAGGGAGTACTTAGGCAGCTTGATGATCAGGTCCTTTT
TCACTTCTTTGTAGCCCTTGGCTTCCAGAAAGTCGATGGGATTCTTCTCGAAGCTGCTTCTTTCCATGAT
GGTGATCCCCAGTAGCTCTTTCACACTCTTCAGTTTCTTGGACTTGCCCTTTTCCACTTTGGCCACCACC
AGCACAGAATAGGCCACGGTGGGGCTGTCGAAGCCGCCGTACTTCTTAGGGTCCCAGTCCTTCTTTCTGG
CGATCAGCTTATCGCTGTTCCTCTTGGGCAGGATAGACTCTTTGCTGAAGCCGCCTGTCTGCACCTCGGT
CTTTTTCACGATATTCACTTGGGGCATGCTCAGCACTTTCCGCACGGTGGCAAAATCCCGGCCCTTATCC
CACACGATCTCCCCGGTTTCGCCGTTTGTCTCGATCAGAGGCCGCTTCCGGATCTCGCCGTTGGCCAGGG
TAATCTCGGTCTTGAAAAAGTTCATGATGTTGCTGTAGAAGAAGTACTTGGCGGTAGCCTTGCCGATTTC
CTGCTCGCTCTTGGCGATCATCTTCCGCACGTCGTACACCTTGTAGTCGCCGTACACGAACTCGCTTTCC
AGCTTAGGGTACTTTTTGATCAGGGCGGTTCCCACGACGGCGTTCAGGTAGGCGTCGTGGGCGTGGTGGT
AGTTGTTGATCTCGCGCACTTTGTAAAACTGGAAATCCTTCCGGAAATCGGACACCAGCTTGGACTTCAG
GGTGATCACTTTCACTTCCCGGATCAGCTTGTCATTCTCGTCGTACTTAGTGTTCATCCGGGAGTCCAGG
ATCTGTGCCACGTGCTTTGTGATCTGCCGGGTTTCCACCAGCTGTCTCTTGATGAAGCCGGCCTTATCCA
GTTCGCTCAGGCCGCCTCTCTCGGCCTTGGTCAGATTGTCGAACTTTCTCTGGGTAATCAGCTTGGCGTT
CAGCAGCTGCCGCCAGTAGTTCTTCATCTTCTTCACGACCTCTTCGGAGGGCACGTTGTCGCTCTTGCCC
CGGTTCTTGTCGCTTCTGGTCAGCACCTTGTTGTCGATGGAGTCGTCCTTCAGAAAGCTCTGAGGCACGA
TATGGTCCACATCGTAGTCGGACAGCCGGTTGATGTCCAGTTCCTGGTCCACGTACATATCCCGCCCATT
CTGCAGGTAGTACAGGTACAGCTTCTCGTTCTGCAGCTGGGTGTTTTCCACGGGGTGTTCTTTCAGGATC
TGGCTGCCCAGCTCTTTGATGCCCTCTTCGATCCGCTTCATTCTCTCGCGGCTGTTCTTCTGTCCCTTCT
GGGTGGTCTGGTTCTCTCTGGCCATTTCGATCACGATGTTCTCGGGCTTGTGCCGGCCCATCACTTTCAC
GAGCTCGTCCACCACCTTCACTGTCTGCAGGATGCCCTTCTTAATGGCGGGGCTGCCGGCCAGATTGGCA
ATGTGCTCGTGCAGGCTATCGCCCTGGCCGGACACCTGGGCTTTCTGGATGTCCTCTTTAAAGGTCAGGC
TGTCGTCGTGGATCAGCTGCATGAAGTTTCTGTTGGCGAAGCCGTCGGACTTCAGGAAATCCAGGATTGT
CTTGCCGGACTGCTTGTCCCGGATGCCGTTGATCAGCTTCCGGCTCAGCCTGCCCCAGCCGGTGTATCTC
CGCCGCTTCAGCTGCTTCATCACTTTGTCGTCGAACAGGTGGGCATAGGTTTTCAGCCGTTCCTCGATCA
TCTCTCTGTCCTCAAACAGTGTCAGGGTCAGCACGATATCTTCCAGAATGTCCTCGTTTTCCTCATTGTC
CAGGAAGTCCTTGTCCTTGATAATTTTCAGCAGATCGTGGTATGTGCCCAGGGAGGCGTTGAACCGATCT
TCCACGCCGGAGATTTCCACGGAGTCGAAGCACTCGATTTTCTTGAAGTAGTCCTCTTTCAGCTGCTTCA
CGGTCACTTTCCGGTTGGTCTTGAACAGCAGGTCCACGATGGCCTTTTTCTGCTCGCCGCTCAGGAAGGC
GGGCTTTCTCATTCCCTCGGTCACGTATTTCACTTTGGTCAGCTCGTTATACACGGTGAAGTACTCGTAC
AGCAGGCTGTGCTTGGGCAGCACCTTCTCGTTGGGCAGGTTCTTATCGAAGTTGGTCATCCGCTCGATGA
AGCTCTGGGCGGAAGCGCCCTTGTCCACCACTTCCTCGAAGTTCCAGGGGGTGATGGTTTCCTCGCTCTT
TCTGGTCATCCAGGCGAATCTGCTGTTTCCCCTGGCCAGAGGGCCCACGTAGTAGGGGATGCGGAAGGTC
AGGATCTTCTCGATCTTTTCCCGGTTGTCCTTCAGGAATGGGTAAAAATCTTCCTGCCGCCGCAGAATGG
CGTGCAGCTCTCCCAGGTGGATCTGGTGGGGGATGCTGCCGTTGTCGAAGGTCCGCTGCTTCCGCAGCAG
GTCCTCTCTGTTCAGCTTCACGAGCAGTTCCTCGGTGCCGTCCATCTTTTCCAGGATGGGCTTGATGAAC
TTGTAGAACTCTTCCTGGCTGGCTCCGCCGTCAATGTAGCCGGCGTAGCCGTTCTTGCTCTGGTCGAAGA
AAATCTCTTTGTACTTCTCAGGCAGCTGCTGCCGCACGAGAGCTTTCAGCAGGGTCAGGTCCTGGTGGTG
CTCGTCGTATCTCTTGATCATAGAGGCGCTCAGGGGGGCCTTGGTGATCTCGGTGTTCACTCTCAGGATG
TCGCTCAGCAGGATGGCGTCGGACAGGTTCTTGGCGGCCAGAAACAGGTCGGCGTACTGGTCGCCGATCT
GGGCCAGCAGGTTGTCCAGGTCGTCGTCGTAGGTGTCCTTGCTCAGCTGCAGTTTGGCATCCTCGGCCAG
GTCGAAGTTGCTCTTGAAGTTGGGGGTCAGGCCCAGGCTCAGGGCAATCAGGTTTCCGAACAGGCCATTC
TTCTTCTCGCCGGGCAGCTGGGCGATCAGATTTTCCAGCCGTCTGCTCTTGCTCAGTCTGGCAGACAGGA
TGGCCTTGGCGTCCACGCCGCTGGCGTTGATGGGGTTTTCCTCGAACAGCTGGTTGTAGGTCTGCACCAG
CTGGATGAACAGCTTGTCCACGTCGCTGTTGTCGGGGTTCAGGTCGCCCTCGATCAGGAAGTGGCCCCGG
AACTTGATCATGTGGGCCAGGGCCAGATAGATCAGCCGCAGGTCGGCCTTGTCGGTGCTGTCCACCAGTT
TCTTTCTCAGGTGGTAGATGGTGGGGTACTTCTCGTGGTAGGCCACCTCGTCCACGATGTTGCCGAAGAT
GGGGTGCCGCTCGTGCTTCTTATCCTCTTCCACCAGGAAGGACTCTTCCAGTCTGTGGAAGAAGCTGTCG
TCCACCTTGGCCATCTCGTTGCTGAAGATCTCTTGCAGATAGCAGATCCGGTTCTTCCGTCTGGTGTATC
TTCTTCTGGCGGTTCTCTTCAGCCGGGTGGCCTCGGCTGTTTCGCCGCTGTCGAACAGCAGGGCTCCGAT
CAGGTTCTTCTTGATGCTGTGCCGGTCGGTGTTGCCCAGCACCTTGAATTTCTTGCTGGGCACCTTGTAC
TCGTCGGTGATCACGGCCCAGCCCACAGAGTTGGTGCCGATGTCCAGGCCGATGCTGTACTTCTTGTCCA
TGGTGGCAGCGCTCTAGAACCGGTCCTGTGTTCTGGCGGCAAACCCGTTGCGAAAAAGAACGTTCACGGC
GACTACTGCACTTATATACGGTTCTCCCCCACCCTCGGGAAAAAGGCGGAGCCAGTACACGACATCACTT
TCCCAGTTTACCCCGCGCCACCTTCTCTAGGCACCGGATCAATTGCCGACCCCTCCCCCCAACTTCTCGG
GGACTGTGGGCGATGTGCGCTCTGCCCACTGACGGGCACCGGAGCCAATTCCCACTCCTTTCAAGACC
Features (pLannotate 1.2.2; 36 found; start..end, strand, type, name):
     52..169     -  misc_feature   cPPT/CTS: central polypurine tract and central termination sequence of HIV-1
    219..319     -  CDS            Rev (fragment): human immunodeficiency virus 1 (HIV-1) Rev protein; rev; enhances nuclear export of unspliced and incompletely spliced viral mRNAs
    696..929     -  misc_feature   RRE: The Rev response element (RRE) of HIV-1 allows for Rev-dependent mRNA export from the nucleus to the cytoplasm.
   1075..1438    -  CDS            HIV-1 gag (fragment): gag protein from human immunodeficiency virus 1; gag
   1422..1547    -  misc_feature   HIV-1 Ψ: packaging signal of human immunodeficiency virus type 1
   1594..1774    -  LTR            5' LTR (truncated): truncated 5' long terminal repeat (LTR) from HIV-1
   1792..1991    -  promoter       CMV promoter: human cytomegalovirus (CMV) immediate early promoter
   1992..2371    -  enhancer       CMV enhancer: human cytomegalovirus immediate early enhancer
   2526..2578    +  misc_feature   bom (fragment): basis of mobility region from pBR322
   2637..2741    +  promoter       AmpR promoter: bla
   2742..3602    +  CDS            AmpR: β-lactamase; bla; confers resistance to ampicillin, carbenicillin, and related antibiotics
   3773..4361    +  rep_origin     ori: high-copy-number ColE1/pMB1/pBR322/pUC origin of replication
   4544..4636    +  CDS            lacI (fragment): lac repressor; lacI; The lac repressor binds to the lac operator to inhibit transcription in E. coli. This inhibition can be relieved by adding lactose or isopropyl-β-D-thiogalactopyranoside (IPTG).
   4649..4670    +  protein_bind   CAP binding site: CAP binding activates transcription in the presence of cAMP. E. coli catabolite activator protein
   4685..4715    +  promoter       lac promoter: promoter for the E. coli lac operon
   4719..4741    +  protein_bind   lac operator (fragment): The lac repressor binds to the lac operator to inhibit transcription in E. coli. This inhibition can be relieved by adding lactose or isopropyl-β-D-thiogalactopyranoside (IPTG). lac repressor encoded by lacI
   4812..4933    -  polyA_signal   SV40 poly(A) signal: SV40 polyadenylation signal
   4928..5053    -  CDS            ble (fragment): BLE_KLEPN - Experimental evidence at protein level: Swiss-Prot protein existence level 1. Binding protein with a strong affinity to the bleomycin family of antibiotics. Binds to CL990; an antimitotic-antibiotic compound. From Klebsiella pneumoniae.
   5063..5437    -  CDS            BleoR: antibiotic-binding protein; Sh ble from Streptoalloteichus hindustanus; confers resistance to bleomycin, phleomycin, and Zeocin™
   5456..5503    -  promoter       EM7 promoter: synthetic bacterial promoter&nbsp
   5565..5699    -  rep_origin     SV40 ori: SV40 origin of replication
   5703..5774    -  promoter       SV40 promoter (fragment): SV40 enhancer and early promoter
   5775..5846    -  promoter       SV40 promoter (fragment): SV40 enhancer and early promoter
   5873..6301    -  rep_origin     f1 ori (sequence partly withheld): f1 bacteriophage origin of replication; arrow indicates direction of (+) strand synthesis
   6322..6343    -  promoter       SV40 promoter (fragment): SV40 enhancer and early promoter
   6347..6571    -  polyA_signal   bGH poly(A) signal: bovine growth hormone polyadenylation signal
   6603..6783    -  LTR            5' LTR (truncated): truncated 5' long terminal repeat (LTR) from HIV-1
   6790..7371    -  CDS            nef (fragment): NEF_HV1H2 - Experimental evidence at protein level: Swiss-Prot protein existence level 1. Extracellular Nef protein targets CD4(+) T-lymphocytes for apoptosis by interacting with CXCR4 surface receptors. From Human immunodeficiency virus type 1 group M subtype B (isolate HXB2) (HIV-1).
   7308..7896    -  misc_feature   WPRE: woodchuck hepatitis virus posttranscriptional regulatory element
   7899..7920    -  misc_feature   MCS (fragment): pBluescript multiple cloning site
   7921..8319    -  CDS            BSD: blasticidin S deaminase; Aspergillus terreus BSD; confers resistance to blasticidin
   8404..9120    -  CDS            EGFP: EGFP is a basic (constitutively fluorescent) green fluorescent protein published in 1996, derived from Aequorea victoria. It is reported to be a rapidly-maturing weak dimer with moderate acid sensitivity.
   9199..11697   -  CDS            Cas9(C): C-terminal portion of Streptococcus pyogenes Cas9 (Zetsche et al., 2015)
  11584..13302   -  CDS            Cas9(N): N-terminal portion of Streptococcus pyogenes Cas9 (Zetsche et al., 2015)
  13327..13538   -  promoter       EF-1α core promoter: core promoter for human elongation factor EF-1α
  13564..3       -  CDS            small t antigen (fragment) (across the origin): SV40 (simian virus 40) small t antigen
