[The description below was written by a language model from this plasmid's Addgene catalogue record and pLannotate feature annotations shown in this document.]
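Description:
pLentiCas9-GFP is a lentiviral mammalian expression vector derived from the Lenti-Cas9-blast backbone, into which an EGFP coding sequence was inserted by Gibson assembly so that it is expressed as a fusion with Streptococcus pyogenes Cas9. It is propagated in E. coli as a high-copy plasmid through a ColE1/pUC-type origin with ampicillin selection (AmpR). The backbone also carries an f1 origin and an SV40 promoter/EM7-driven bleomycin/Zeocin resistance cassette lying outside the viral region.

The transfer cassette has a chimeric 5′ end in which the CMV enhancer/promoter precedes a truncated HIV-1 LTR. This is followed by the Ψ packaging signal with a gag fragment, the RRE for Rev-dependent export of genomic RNA, and the cPPT/CTS. An EF-1α core promoter then drives the Cas9 open reading frame (annotated as overlapping N- and C-terminal portions), followed by EGFP and then the blasticidin S deaminase gene. The annotation does not identify the short sequences joining these three coding regions. A WPRE downstream enhances transcript expression, and the cassette ends with a second truncated LTR and a bGH polyadenylation signal.

The construct is used to generate Cas9-expressing mammalian cells that can be selected with blasticidin and tracked by green fluorescence, in the context of paired-guide CRISPR genomic deletion work. The depositor notes that the GFP signal is weak, hard to see by microscopy but usable for flow cytometry. Quality-control sequencing found a G202S substitution in EGFP, reported not to affect fluorescence. The two sequence records (13,579 and 13,600 nt) show the same architecture in opposite orientations and are slightly shorter than the catalogue total of 13,669 bp.
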