Addgene plasmid #78546: pLentiCas9-GFP
Purpose: Fusion protein Cas9+GFP
Depositing lab: Roderic Guigo & Rory Johnson. Depositing organization: Centre for Genomic Regulation (CRG). Publication: Scalable Design of Paired CRISPR Guide RNAs for Genomic Deletion. Pulido-Quetglas C, Aparicio-Prat E, Arnan C, Polidori T, Hermoso T, Palumbo E, Ponomarenko J, Guigo R, Johnson R. PLoS Comput Biol. 2017 Mar 2;13(3):e1005341. doi: 10.1371/journal.pcbi.1005341. eCollection 2017 Mar. PCOMPBIOL-D-16-01254 PubMed 28253259.
Backbone
  Vector backbone: Lenti-Cas9-blast
  Backbone manufacturer: Addgene 52962
  Backbone size w/o insert (bp): 12859
  Total vector size (bp): 13669
  Modifications to backbone: Added GFP
  Vector type: Mammalian Expression, Lentiviral
  Selectable markers: Blasticidin
Growth in bacteria
  Bacterial resistance: Ampicillin, 100 μg/mL
  Growth temperature: 37°C
  Growth strain: NEB Stable
  Copy number: High Copy
Gene/Insert
  Gene/Insert name: GFP
  Insert size (bp): 717
  Promoter: Fusion protein with Cas9
  Cloning method: Gibson Cloning
  Sequencing primers: 5′ CTGGACGCCACCCTGATCC; 3′ Gacgctgtagtcttcagagatg
Terms and licenses: Academic/Nonprofit Terms; Industry Terms: Not Available to Industry
Depositor comments: Note: Compared to the provided full plasmid sequence, Addgene's quality control sequencing finds a G202S amino acid residue substitution in the EGFP fluorophore. The depositing laboratory is aware of this residue change, and it does not affect fluorophore function. Note that, according to the depositing laboratory, this plasmid results in a weak GFP signal that may be difficult to see by microscope, but it is useful for flow cytometry.
How to cite: pLentiCas9-GFP was a gift from Roderic Guigo & Rory Johnson (Addgene plasmid # 78546 ; http://n2t.net/addgene:78546 ; RRID:Addgene_78546)
