>Addgene plasmid #78546 | pLentiCas9-GFP | addgene partial sequence | sequence record 152253 | hEF1aprom-F 5'-AACTGGGAAAGTGATGTCGTG-3'
TTTTTCCCGAGGGTGGGGGAGAACCGTATATAAGTGCAGTAGTCGCCGTGAACGTTCTTTTTCGCAACGG
GTTTGCCGCCAGAACACAGGACCGGTTCTAGAGCGCTGCCACCATGGACAAGAAGTACAGCATCGGCCTG
GACATCGGCACCAACTCTGTGGGCTGGGCCGTGATCACCGACGAGTACAAGGTGCCCAGCAAGAAATTCA
AGGTGCTGGGCAACACCGACCGGCACAGCATCAAGAAGAACCTGATCGGAGCCCTGCTGTTCGACAGCGG
CGAAACAGCCGAGGCCACCCGGCTGAAGAGAACCGCCAGAAGAAGATACACCAGACGGAAGAACCGGATC
TGCTATCTGCAAGAGATCTTCAGCAACGAGATGGCCAAGGTGGACGACAGCTTCTTCCACAGACTGGAAG
AGTCCTTCCTGGTGGAAGAGGATAAGAAGCACGAGCGGCACCCCATCTTCGGCAACATCGTGGACGAGGT
GGCCTACCACGAGAAGTACCCCACCATCTACCACCTGAGAAAGAAACTGGTGGACAGCACCGACAAGGCC
GACCTGCGGCTGATCTATCTGGCCCTGGCCCACATGATCAAGTTCCGGGGCCACTTCCTGATCGAGGGCG
ACCTGAACCCCGACAACAGCGACGTGGACAAGCTGTTCATCCAGCTGGTGCAGACCTACAACCAGCTGTT
CGAGGAAAACCCCATCAACGCCAGCGGCGTGGACGCCAAGGCCATCCTGTCTGCCAGACTGAGCAAGAGC
AGACGGCTGGAAAATCTGATCGCCCAGCTGCCCGGCGAGAAGAAGAATGGCCTGTTCGGAAACCTGATTG
CCCTGAGCCTGGGCCTGACCCCCAACTTCAAGAGCAACTTCGACCTGGCCGAGGATGCCAAACTGCAGCT
GAGCAAGGACACCTACGACGACGACCTGGACAACCTGCTGGCCCAGA
