>Addgene plasmid #78546 | pLentiCas9-GFP | addgene partial sequence | sequence record 152254 | dCas9-F2 5'-CCAAAGAGGTGCTGGACG-3'
CCGGCCTGTACGAGACACGGATCGACCTGTCTCAGCTGGGAGGCGACAAGCGACCTGCCGCCACAAAGAA
GGCTGGACAGGCTAAGAAGAAGAAAGATTACAAAGACGATGACGATAAGGGATCCATGGTGAGCAAGGGC
GAGGAGCTGTTCACCGGGGTGGTGCCCATCCTGGTCGAGCTGGACGGCGACGTAAACGGCCACAAGCTCA
GCGTGTCCGGCGAGGGCGAGGGCGATGCCACCTACGGCAAGCTGACCCTGAAGTTCATCTGCACCACCGG
CAAGCTGCCCGTGCCCTGGCCCACCCTCGTGACCACCCTGACCTACGGCGTGCAGTGCTTCAGCCGCTAC
CCCGACCACATGAAGCAGCACGACTTCTTCAAGTCCGCCATGCCCGAAGGCTACGTCCAGGAGCGCACCA
TCTTCTTCAAGGACGACGGCAACTACAAGACCCGCGCCGAGGTGAAGTTCGAGGGCGACACCCTGGTGAA
CCGCATCGAGCTGAAGGGCATCGACTTCAAGGAGGACGGCAACATCCTGGGGCACAAGCTGGAGTACAAC
TACAACAGCCACAACGTCTATATCATGGCCGACAAGCAGAAGAACGGCATCAAGGTGAACTTCAAGATCC
GCCACAACATCGAGGACGGCAGCGTGCAGCTCGCCGACCACTACCAGCAGAACACCCCCATCGGCGACGG
CCCCGTGCTGCTGCCCGACAACCACTACCTGAGCACCCAGTCCGCCCTGAGCAAAGACCCCAACGAGAAG
CGCGATCACATGGTCCTGCTGGAGTTCGTGACCGCCGCCGGGATCACTCTCGGCATGGACGAGCTGTACA
AGCATCATCACCATCACCACGGATCCGGCGCAACAAACTTCTCTCTGCTGAAACAAGCCGGAGATGTCGA
AGAGAATCCTGGACCGATGGCCAAGCCTTTGTCTCAAGAAGAATCCACCCTCATTGAAAGAGCAACGGCT
ACAATCAACAGCATCCCCATCTCTGAAGACTACAGCGTCGCCAGCGCAGCT
